>Addgene plasmid #183643 | pcDNA3.3-hAP1 420-440 | addgene full sequence | sequence record 363131 | Addgene NGS Result
GATTTAACAAAAATTTAACGCGAATTAATTCTGTGGAATGTGTGTCAGTTAGGGTGTGGAAAGTCCCCAG
GCTCCCCAGCAGGCAGAAGTATGCAAAGCATGCATCTCAATTAGTCAGCAACCAGGTGTGGAAAGTCCCC
AGGCTCCCCAGCAGGCAGAAGTATGCAAAGCATGCATCTCAATTAGTCAGCAACCATAGTCCCGCCCCTA
ACTCCGCCCATCCCGCCCCTAACTCCGCCCAGTTCCGCCCATTCTCCGCCCCATGGCTGACTAATTTTTT
TTATTTATGCAGAGGCCGAGGCCGCCTCTGCCTCTGAGCTATTCCAGAAGTAGTGAGGAGGCTTTTTTGG
AGGCCTAGGCTTTTGCAAAAAGCTCCCGGGAGCTTGTATATCCATTTTCGGATCTGATCAAGAGACAGGA
TGAGGATCGTTTCGCATGATTGAACAAGATGGATTGCACGCAGGTTCTCCGGCCGCTTGGGTGGAGAGGC
TATTCGGCTATGACTGGGCACAACAGACAATCGGCTGCTCTGATGCCGCCGTGTTCCGGCTGTCAGCGCA
GGGGCGCCCGGTTCTTTTTGTCAAGACCGACCTGTCCGGTGCCCTGAATGAACTGCAGGACGAGGCAGCG
CGGCTATCGTGGCTGGCCACGACGGGCGTTCCTTGCGCAGCTGTGCTCGACGTTGTCACTGAAGCGGGAA
GGGACTGGCTGCTATTGGGCGAAGTGCCGGGGCAGGATCTCCTGTCATCTCACCTTGCTCCTGCCGAGAA
AGTATCCATCATGGCTGATGCAATGCGGCGGCTGCATACGCTTGATCCGGCTACCTGCCCATTCGACCAC
CAAGCGAAACATCGCATCGAGCGAGCACGTACTCGGATGGAAGCCGGTCTTGTCGATCAGGATGATCTGG
ACGAAGAGCATCAGGGGCTCGCGCCAGCCGAACTGTTCGCCAGGCTCAAGGCGCGCATGCCCGACGGCGA
GGATCTCGTCGTGACCCATGGCGATGCCTGCTTGCCGAATATCATGGTGGAAAATGGCCGCTTTTCTGGA
TTCATCGACTGTGGCCGGCTGGGTGTGGCGGACCGCTATCAGGACATAGCGTTGGCTACCCGTGATATTG
CTGAAGAGCTTGGCGGCGAATGGGCTGACCGCTTCCTCGTGCTTTACGGTATCGCCGCTCCCGATTCGCA
GCGCATCGCCTTCTATCGCCTTCTTGACGAGTTCTTCTGAGCGGGACTCTGGGGTTCGCGAAATGACCGA
CCAAGCGACGCCCAACCTGCCATCACGAGATTTCGATTCCACCGCCGCCTTCTATGAAAGGTTGGGCTTC
GGAATCGTTTTCCGGGACGCCGGCTGGATGATCCTCCAGCGCGGGGATCTCATGCTGGAGTTCTTCGCCC
ACCCCAACTTGTTTATTGCAGCTTATAATGGTTACAAATAAAGCAATAGCATCACAAATTTCACAAATAA
AGCATTTTTTTCACTGCATTCTAGTTGTGGTTTGTCCAAACTCATCAATGTATCTTATCATGTCTGTATA
CCGTCGACCTCTAGCTAGAGCTTGGCGTAATCATGGTCATAGCTGTTTCCTGTGTGAAATTGTTATCCGC
TCACAATTCCACACAACATACGAGCCGGAAGCATAAAGTGTAAAGCCTGGGGTGCCTAATGAGTGAGCTA
ACTCACATTAATTGCGTTGCGCTCACTGCCCGCTTTCCAGTCGGGAAACCTGTCGTGCCAGCTGCATTAA
TGAATCGGCCAACGCGCGGGGAGAGGCGGTTTGCGTATTGGGCGCTCTTCCGCTTCCTCGCTCACTGACT
CGCTGCGCTCGGTCGTTCGGCTGCGGCGAGCGGTATCAGCTCACTCAAAGGCGGTAATACGGTTATCCAC
AGAATCAGGGGATAACGCAGGAAAGAACATGTGAGCAAAAGGCCAGCAAAAGGCCAGGAACCGTAAAAAG
GCCGCGTTGCTGGCGTTTTTCCATAGGCTCCGCCCCCCTGACGAGCATCACAAAAATCGACGCTCAAGTC
AGAGGTGGCGAAACCCGACAGGACTATAAAGATACCAGGCGTTTCCCCCTGGAAGCTCCCTCGTGCGCTC
TCCTGTTCCGACCCTGCCGCTTACCGGATACCTGTCCGCCTTTCTCCCTTCGGGAAGCGTGGCGCTTTCT
CATAGCTCACGCTGTAGGTATCTCAGTTCGGTGTAGGTCGTTCGCTCCAAGCTGGGCTGTGTGCACGAAC
CCCCCGTTCAGCCCGACCGCTGCGCCTTATCCGGTAACTATCGTCTTGAGTCCAACCCGGTAAGACACGA
CTTATCGCCACTGGCAGCAGCCACTGGTAACAGGATTAGCAGAGCGAGGTATGTAGGCGGTGCTACAGAG
TTCTTGAAGTGGTGGCCTAACTACGGCTACACTAGAAGAACAGTATTTGGTATCTGCGCTCTGCTGAAGC
CAGTTACCTTCGGAAAAAGAGTTGGTAGCTCTTGATCCGGCAAACAAACCACCGCTGGTAGCGGTGGTTT
TTTTGTTTGCAAGCAGCAGATTACGCGCAGAAAAAAAGGATCTCAAGAAGATCCTTTGATCTTTTCTACG
GGGTCTGACGCTCAGTGGAACGAAAACTCACGTTAAGGGATTTTGGTCATGAGATTATCAAAAAGGATCT
TCACCTAGATCCTTTTAAATTAAAAATGAAGTTTTAAATCAATCTAAAGTATATATGAGTAAACTTGGTC
TGACAGTTACCAATGCTTAATCAGTGAGGCACCTATCTCAGCGATCTGTCTATTTCGTTCATCCATAGTT
GCCTGACTCCCCGTCGTGTAGATAACTACGATACGGGAGGGCTTACCATCTGGCCCCAGTGCTGCAATGA
TACCGCGAGACCCACGCTCACCGGCTCCAGATTTATCAGCAATAAACCAGCCAGCCGGAAGGGCCGAGCG
CAGAAGTGGTCCTGCAACTTTATCCGCCTCCATCCAGTCTATTAATTGTTGCCGGGAAGCTAGAGTAAGT
AGTTCGCCAGTTAATAGTTTGCGCAACGTTGTTGCCATTGCTACAGGCATCGTGGTGTCACGCTCGTCGT
TTGGTATGGCTTCATTCAGCTCCGGTTCCCAACGATCAAGGCGAGTTACATGATCCCCCATGTTGTGCAA
AAAAGCGGTTAGCTCCTTCGGTCCTCCGATCGTTGTCAGAAGTAAGTTGGCCGCAGTGTTATCACTCATG
GTTATGGCAGCACTGCATAATTCTCTTACTGTCATGCCATCCGTAAGATGCTTTTCTGTGACTGGTGAGT
ACTCAACCAAGTCATTCTGAGAATAGTGTATGCGGCGACCGAGTTGCTCTTGCCCGGCGTCAATACGGGA
TAATACCGCGCCACATAGCAGAACTTTAAAAGTGCTCATCATTGGAAAACGTTCTTCGGGGCGAAAACTC
TCAAGGATCTTACCGCTGTTGAGATCCAGTTCGATGTAACCCACTCGTGCACCCAACTGATCTTCAGCAT
CTTTTACTTTCACCAGCGTTTCTGGGTGAGCAAAAACAGGAAGGCAAAATGCCGCAAAAAAGGGAATAAG
GGCGACACGGAAATGTTGAATACTCATACTCTTCCTTTTTCAATATTATTGAAGCATTTATCAGGGTTAT
TGTCTCATGAGCGGATACATATTTGAATGTATTTAGAAAAATAAACAAATAGGGGTTCCGCGCACATTTC
CCCGAAAAGTGCCACCTGACGTCGACGGATCGGGAGATCTCCCGATCCCCTATGGTGCACTCTCAGTACA
ATCTGCTCTGATGCCGCATAGTTAAGCCAGTATCTGCTCCCTGCTTGTGTGTTGGAGGTCGCTGAGTAGT
GCGCGAGCAAAATTTAAGCTACAACAAGGCAAGGCTTGACCGACAATTGCATGAAGAATCTGCTTAGGGT
TAGGCGTTTTGCGCTGCTTCGCGATGTACGGGCCAGATATACGCGTTGACATTGATTATTGACTAGTTAT
TAATAGTAATCAATTACGGGGTCATTAGTTCATAGCCCATATATGGAGTTCCGCGTTACATAACTTACGG
TAAATGGCCCGCCTGGCTGACCGCCCAACGACCCCCGCCCATTGACGTCAATAATGACGTATGTTCCCAT
AGTAACGCCAATAGGGACTTTCCATTGACGTCAATGGGTGGAGTATTTACGGTAAACTGCCCACTTGGCA
GTACATCAAGTGTATCATATGCCAAGTACGCCCCCTATTGACGTCAATGACGGTAAATGGCCCGCCTGGC
ATTATGCCCAGTACATGACCTTATGGGACTTTCCTACTTGGCAGTACATCTACGTATTAGTCATCGCTAT
TACCATGGTGATGCGGTTTTGGCAGTACATCAATGGGCGTGGATAGCGGTTTGACTCACGGGGATTTCCA
AGTCTCCACCCCATTGACGTCAATGGGAGTTTGTTTTGGCACCAAAATCAACGGGACTTTCCAAAATGTC
GTAACAACTCCGCCCCATTGACGCAAATGGGCGGTAGGCGTGTACGGTGGGAGGTCTATATAAGCAGAGC
TCGTTTAGTGAACCGTCAGATCGCCTGGAGACGCCATCCACGCTGTTTTGACCTCCATAGAAGACACCGG
GACCGATCCAGCCTCCGGACTGAGCTCCTTAAGGTTAACTCTAGAGAATTCGGATCCATGAGCTTCTTCT
CCCCCGGCATCTGGATGGGGCTGCTCACCTCCCTGTTCATGCTCTTCATCTTCCTCGAGCCATGGAAGCT
TATGGAACAAAAACTCATCTCAGAAGAGGATCTGGATATCTAACTGACTGAACCGGTGGTCCAAACGGGG
GAGGCTAACTGAAACACGGAAGGAGACAATACCGGAAGGAACCCGCGCTATGACGGCAATAAAAAGACAG
AATAAAACGCACGGGTGTTGGGTCGTTTGTTCATAAACGCGGGGTTCGGTCCCAGGGCTGGCACTCTGTC
GATACCCCACCGAGACCCCATTGGGGCCAATACGCCCGCGTTTCTTCCTTTTCCCCACCCCACCCCCCAA
GTTCGGGTGAAGGCCCAGGGCTCGCAGCCAACGTCGGGGCGGCAGGCCCTGCCATAGCAGATCTGCGCAG
CTGGGGCTCTAGGGGGTATCCCC
[124 nt withheld, positions 5134-5257]
C
[91 nt withheld, positions 5259-5349]
A
[49 nt withheld, positions 5351-5399]
CCTTTGACGTTGGAGTCCACGTTCTTT
[37 nt withheld, positions 5427-5463]
ACCCTATCTCGGTCTATTCTTTTGATTTATAAGGGATTTTGCCGATTTCGGCCTATTGGTTAAAAAATGA
GCT
Features (pLannotate 1.2.2; 18 found; start..end, strand, type, name):
     40..369     +  promoter       SV40 promoter: SV40 enhancer and early promoter
    436..1227    +  CDS            neo: KKA2_KLEPN - Also known as kan, nptII. Experimental evidence at protein level: Swiss-Prot protein existence level 1. Resistance to kanamycin, neomycin, paromomycin, ribostamycin, butirosin and gentamicin B. From Klebsiella pneumoniae.
   1253..1411    +  CDS            ble (fragment): BLE_KLEPN - Experimental evidence at protein level: Swiss-Prot protein existence level 1. Binding protein with a strong affinity to the bleomycin family of antibiotics. Binds to CL990; an antimitotic-antibiotic compound. From Klebsiella pneumoniae.
   1406..1527    +  polyA_signal   SV40 poly(A) signal: SV40 polyadenylation signal
   1600..1616    -  protein_bind   lac operator: The lac repressor binds to the lac operator to inhibit transcription in E. coli. This inhibition can be relieved by adding lactose or isopropyl-β-D-thiogalactopyranoside (IPTG). lac repressor encoded by lacI
   1624..1654    -  promoter       lac promoter: promoter for the E. coli lac operon
   1669..1690    -  protein_bind   CAP binding site: CAP binding activates transcription in the presence of cAMP. E. coli catabolite activator protein
   1703..1795    -  CDS            lacI (fragment): lac repressor; lacI; The lac repressor binds to the lac operator to inhibit transcription in E. coli. This inhibition can be relieved by adding lactose or isopropyl-β-D-thiogalactopyranoside (IPTG).
   1978..2566    -  rep_origin     ori: high-copy-number ColE1/pMB1/pBR322/pUC origin of replication
   2737..3597    -  CDS            AmpR: β-lactamase; bla; confers resistance to ampicillin, carbenicillin, and related antibiotics
   3598..3702    -  promoter       AmpR promoter: bla
   3761..3813    -  misc_feature   bom (fragment): basis of mobility region from pBR322
   3968..4347    +  enhancer       CMV enhancer: human cytomegalovirus immediate early enhancer
   4348..4551    +  promoter       CMV promoter: human cytomegalovirus (CMV) immediate early promoter
   4681..4743    +  CDS            ATP6AP1 (fragment): VAS1_HUMAN - Also known as ATP6IP1, ATP6S1, VATPS1, XAP3. Experimental evidence at protein level: Swiss-Prot protein existence level 1. Accessory subunit of the proton-transporting vacuolar (V)- ATPase protein pump, which is required for luminal acidification of secretory vesicles. Guides the V-type ATPase into specialized subcellular compartments, such as neuroendocrine regulated secretory vesicles or the ruffled border of the osteoclast, thereby regulating its activity. Involved in membrane trafficking and Ca(2+)-dependent membrane fusion. May play a role in the assembly of the V-type ATPase
   4884..4932    +  polyA_signal   HSV TK poly(A) signal: herpes simplex virus thymidine kinase polyadenylation signal (Cole and Stacy, 1985)
   5023..5039    -  polyA_signal   bGH poly(A) signal (fragment): bovine growth hormone polyadenylation signal
   5134..26      +  rep_origin     f1 ori (across the origin) (sequence partly withheld): f1 bacteriophage origin of replication; arrow indicates direction of (+) strand synthesis
