[The description below was written by a language model from this plasmid's Addgene catalogue record and pLannotate feature annotations shown in this document.]
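Description:
pcDNA3.3-hAP1 420-440 is a mammalian expression plasmid built on the pcDNA3.3 backbone that carries a very short fragment of human ATP6AP1 (also known as Ac45), an accessory subunit of the vacuolar H+-ATPase. The 63 bp insert encodes only amino acids 420–440, described in the record as the transmembrane domain, with a myc epitope fused at the C terminus for detection. The myc tag is listed in the catalogue fields but was not separately annotated in the feature table. Transcription is driven by the human cytomegalovirus immediate-early enhancer and promoter, and an HSV thymidine kinase polyadenylation signal lies downstream of the insert to terminate and process the transcript.

In bacteria the plasmid replicates at high copy from a ColE1/pUC-type origin and is selected with ampicillin through the β-lactamase gene. An f1 phage origin is also present. For mammalian cells, a separate cassette places the neomycin phosphotransferase gene under the SV40 enhancer/early promoter with an SV40 polyadenylation signal, which in principle allows G418 selection of stable transfectants. The remaining annotated fragments (ble, lacI, lac promoter/operator, bom, a short bGH poly(A) piece) are backbone remnants without an apparent role in the design.

The stated purpose is ectopic expression of an ATP6AP1 mutant lacking the domain that interacts with PEN2. This sits somewhat awkwardly beside the mutation field, which says the construct retains only the transmembrane segment, and the record does not resolve the point. The plasmid comes from work on how low-dose metformin engages the lysosomal AMPK pathway through PEN2, where such truncations serve to map the ATP6AP1–PEN2 interaction.
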