Addgene plasmid #183643: pcDNA3.3-hAP1 420-440
Purpose: To (ectopically) express a mutant of ATP6AP1 lacking the interacting domain with PEN2; mammalian expression
Depositing lab: Sheng-cai Lin. Depositing organization: Xiamen University. Publication: Low-dose metformin targets the lysosomal AMPK pathway through PEN2. Ma T, Tian X, Zhang B, Li M, Wang Y, Yang C, Wu J, Wei X, Qu Q, Yu Y, Long S, Feng JW, Li C, Zhang C, Xie C, Wu Y, Xu Z, Chen J, Yu Y, Huang X, He Y, Yao L, Zhang L, Zhu M, Wang W, Wang ZC, Zhang M, Bao Y, Jia W, Lin SY, Ye Z, Piao HL, Deng X, Zhang CS, Lin SC. Nature. 2022 Mar;603(7899):159-165. doi: 10.1038/s41586-022-04431-8. Epub 2022 Feb 23. PubMed 35197629.
Backbone
  Vector backbone: pcDNA3.3
  Backbone size w/o insert (bp): 5400
  Vector type: Mammalian Expression
Growth in bacteria
  Bacterial resistance: Ampicillin, 100 μg/mL
  Growth temperature: 37°C
  Growth strain: NEB Stable
  Copy number: High Copy
Gene/Insert
  Gene/Insert name: ATP6AP1
  Species: H. sapiens (human)
  Insert size (bp): 63
  Mutation: truncated ATP6AP1 mutant; contains only the transmembrane domain (amino acids 420-440)
  Entrez Gene: ATP6AP1 (a.k.a. 16A, ATP6IP1, ATP6S1, Ac45, CF2, VATPS1, XAP-3, XAP3)
  Promoter: CMV
  Tag / fusion protein: myc (C terminal on insert)
  Cloning method: Ligation Independent Cloning
Terms and licenses: Academic/Nonprofit Terms; Industry Terms: Not Available to Industry
How to cite: pcDNA3.3-hAP1 420-440 was a gift from Sheng-cai Lin (Addgene plasmid # 183643 ; http://n2t.net/addgene:183643 ; RRID:Addgene_183643)
